>Addgene plasmid #52248 | pUASp YFP Cdc42 WT | addgene full sequence | sequence record 499288 | Addgene Long Read Sequencing Result
AATTGGCCGCTCTAGCCCCCCCTCGAATGTTCTCTCTCTTCTCTTCTCTCTCTCTTTCTCGAATGTTCTC
TCTCTTCTCTTCTCTCTCTCTTTCTCGAGGTCATCAAGCTTAGGCCTCCAAGGCGGAGTACTGTCCTCCG
GGCTGGCGGAGTACTGTCCTCCGGCAAGGCGGAGTACTGTCCTCCGGGCTGGCGGAGTACTGTCCTCCGG
CAAGGCGGAGTACTGTCCTCCGGGCTGGCGGAGTACTGTCCTCCGGCAAGGCGGAGTACTGTCCTCCGGG
CTGGCGGAGTACTGTCCTCCGGCAAGGCGGAGTACTGTCCTCCGGGCTGGCGGAGTACTGTCCTCCGGCA
AGGCGGAGTACTGTCCTCCGGGCTGGCGGAGTACTGTCCTCCGGCAAGGCGGAGTACTGTCCTCCGGGCT
GGCGGAGTACTGTCCTCCGGCAAGGGTCGAGTCGATAGCCGAAGCTTACCGAAGTATACACTTAAATTCA
GTGCACGTTTGCTTGTTGAGAGGAAAGGTTGTGTGCGGACGAATTTTTTTTTGAAAACCGGTGATAGAGC
CTGAACCAGAAAAGATAAAAGAAGGCTATACCAGTGGGAGTACACAAACAGAGTAAGTTTGAATAGTAAA
AAAAATCATTTATGTAAACAATAACGTGACTGTGCGTTAGGTCCTGTTCATTGGTACCCGCCCGGGGATC
AGATCCGCGGCCGCATGGTGAGCAAGGGCGAGGAGCTGTTCACCGGGGTGGTGCCCATCCTGGTCGAGCT
GGACGGCGACGTAAACGGCCACAAGTTCAGCGTGTCCGGCGAGGGCGAGGGCGATGCCACCTACGGCAAG
CTGACCCTGAAGTTCATCTGCACCACCGGCAAGCTGCCCGTGCCCTGGCCCACCCTCGTGACCACCTTCG
GCTACGGCCTGCAGTGCTTCGCCCGCTACCCCGACCACATGAAGCAGCACGACTTCTTCAAGTCCGCCAT
GCCCGAAGGCTACGTCCAGGAGCGCACCATCTTCTTCAAGGACGACGGCAACTACAAGACCCGCGCCGAG
GTGAAGTTCGAGGGCGACACCCTGGTGAACCGCATCGAGCTGAAGGGCATCGACTTCAAGGAGGACGGCA
ACATCCTGGGGCACAAGCTGGAGTACAACTACAACAGCCACAACGTCTATATCATGGCCGACAAGCAGAA
GAACGGCATCAAGGTGAACTTCAAGATCCGCCACAACATCGAGGACGGCAGCGTGCAGCTCGCCGACCAC
TACCAGCAGAACACCCCCATCGGCGACGGCCCCGTGCTGCTGCCCGACAACCACTACCTGAGCTACCAGT
CCGCCCTGAGCAAAGACCCCAACGAGAAGCGCGATCACATGGTCCTGCTGGAGTTCGTGACCGCCGCCGG
GATCACTCTCGGCATGGACGAGCTGTACAAGTCCGGACTCAGATCTCGAGCTCAAGCTTCGAATTCTGCA
GTCGACGGTACCGCGGGCCCGGGATCATCAACAAGTTTGTACAAAAAAGCAGGCTTAATGCAAACCATCA
AGTGCGTGGTCGTCGGCGACGGAGCCGTGGGTAAGACATGCCTGCTCATCTCGTATACAACCAACAAGTT
CCCGTCGGAGTACGTGCCCACGGTGTTCGACAACTATGCGGTCACTGTGATGATCGGCGGTGAGCCCTAC
ACACTGGGCCTGTTCGATACGGCCGGACAGGAGGATTACGATCGGCTGCGTCCGCTCTCCTATCCGCAGA
CGGATGTCTTCCTTGTCTGCTTTTCGGTGGTCAGTCCCAGTTCCTTCGAGAACGTCAAGGAGAAGTGGGT
GCCCGAGATTACACACCATTGCCAAAAGACGCCGTTCCTGCTGGTGGGCACACAGATTGATTTGCGCGAC
GAGAACAGCACGCTGGAGAAGCTGGCCAAGAACAAGCAGAAGCCCATCACCATGGAGCAGGGCGAGAAGC
TGGCCAAGGAGCTGAAGGCCGTCAAGTACGTGGAGTGCTCGGCCTTGACACAGAAGGGCCTGAAAAATGT
ATTCGACGAGACCATCCTGGCCGCCCTCGAGCCACCAGAGCCCACAAAGAAAAGGAAGTGCAAATTCTTA
TAAAACCCAGCTTTCTTGTACAAAGTGGTTGATGATCCTCTAGAGTCGACCTCGAACGTTAACGTTAACG
TAACGTTAACTCGAGGAGCTTGATAACATTATACCTAAACCCATGGTCAAGAGTAAACATTTCTGCCTTT
GAAGTTGAGAACACAATTAAGCATCCCCTGGTTAAACCTGACATTCATACTTGTTAATAGCGCCATAAAC
ATAGCACCAATTTCGAAGAAATCAGTTAAAAGCAATTAGCAATTAGCAATTAGCAATAACTCTGCTGACT
TCAAAACGAGAAGAGTTGCAAGTATTTGTAAGGCACAGTTTATAGACCACCGACGGCTCATTAGGGCTCG
TCATGTAACTAAGCGCGGTGAAACCCAATTGAACATATAGTGGAATTATTATTATCAATGGGGAAGATTT
AACCCTCAGGTAGCAAAGTAATTTAATTGCAAATAGAGAGTCCTAAGACTAAATAATATATTTAAAAATC
TGGCCCTTTGACCTTGCTTGTCAGGTGCATTTGGGTTCAATCGTAAGTTGCTTCTATATAAACACTTTCC
CCATCCCCGCAATAATGAAGAATACCGCAGAATAAAGAGAGATTTGCAACAAAAAATAAAGGCATTGCGA
AAACTTTTTATGGGGGATCATTACACTCGGGCCTACGGTTACAATTCCCAGCCACTTAAGCGACAAGTTT
GGCCAACAATCCATCTAATAGCTAATAGCGCAATCACTGGTAATCGCAAGAGTATATAGGCAATAGAACC
CATGGATTTGACCAAAGGTAACCGAGACAATGGAGAAGCAAGAGGATTTCAAACTGAACACCCACAGTGC
TGTGTACTACCACTGGCGCGTTTGGGAGCTCACTGGCCTGATGCGTCCTCCGGGCGTTTCAAGCCTGCTT
TACGTGGTATACTCCATTACGGTCAACTTGGTGGTCACCGTGCTGTTTCCCTTGAGCTTGCTGGCCAGGC
TGCTGTTCACCACCAACATGGCCGGATTGTGCGAGAACCTGACCATAACTATTACCGATATTGTGGCCAA
TTTGAAGTTTGCGAATGTGTACATGGTGAGGAAGCAGCTCCATGAGATTCGCTCTCTCCTAAGGCTCATG
GACGCTAGAGCCCGGCTGGTGGGCGATCCCGAGGAGATTTCTGCCTTGAGGAAGGAAGTGAATATCGCAC
AGGGCACTTTCCGCACCTTTGCCAGTATTTTCGTATTTGGCACTACTTTGAGTTGCGTCCGCGTGGTCGT
TCGCCCGGATCGAGAGCTCCTGTATCCGGCCTGGTTCGGCGTTGACTGGATGCACTCCACCAGAAACTAT
GTGCTCATCAATATCTACCAGCTCTTCGGCTTGATAGTGCAGGCTATACAGAACTGCGCTAGTGACTCCT
ATCCGCCTGCGTTTCTCTGCCTGCTCACGGGTCATATGCGTGCTTTGGAGCTGAGGGTGCGGCGGATTGG
CTGCAGCCAAGCTTTGCGTACTCGCAAATTATTAAAAATAAAACTTTAAAAATAATTTCGTCTAATTAAT
ATTATGAGTTAATTCAAACCCCACGGACATGCTAAGGGTTAATCAACAATCATATCGCTGTCTCACTCAG
ACTCAATACGACACTCAGAATACTATTCCTTTCACTCGCACTTATTGCAAGCATACGTTAAGTGGATGTC
TCTTGCCGACGGGACCACCTTATGTTATTTCATCATGGTCTGGCCATTCTCATCGTGAGCTTCCGGGTGC
TCGCATATCTGGCTCTAAGACTTCGGGCCCGACGCAAGGAGTAGCCGACATATATCCGAAATAACTGCTT
GTTTTTTTTTTTTACCATTATTACCATCGTGTTTACTGTTTATTGCCCCCTCAAAAAGCTAATGTAATTA
TATTTGTGCCAATAAAAACAAGATATGACCTATAGAATACAAGTATTTCCCCTTCGAACATCCCCACAAG
TAGACTTTGGATTTGTCTTCTAACCAAAAGACTTACACACCTGCATACCTTACATCAAAAACTCGTTTAT
CGCTACATAAAACACCGGGATATATTTTTTATATACATACTTTTCAAATCGCGCGCCCTCTTCATAATTC
ACCTCCACCACACCACGTTTCGTAGTTGCTCTTTCGCTGTCTCCCACCCGCTCTCCGCAACACATTCACC
TTTTGTTCGACGACCTTGGAGCGACTGTCGTTAGTTCCGCGCGATTCGGTGCGGTATTTCACACCGCATA
TGGTGCACTCTCAGTACAATCTGCTCTGATGCCGCATAGTTAAGCCAGCCCCGACACCCGCCAACACCCG
CTGACGCGCCCTGACGGGCTTGTCTGCTCCCGGCATCCGCTTACAGACAAGCTGTGACCGTCTCCGGGAG
CTGCATGTGTCAGAGGTTTTCACCGTCATCACCGAAACGCGCGAGACGAAAGGGCCTCGTGATACGCCTA
TTTTTATAGGTTAATGTCATGATAATAATGGTTTCTTAGACGTCAGGTGGCACTTTTCGGGGAAATGTGC
GCGGAACCCCTATTTGTTTATTTTTCTAAATACATTCAAATATGTATCCGCTCATGAGACAATAACCCTG
ATAAATGCTTCAATAATATTGAAAAAGGAAGAGTATGAGTATTCAACATTTCCGTGTCGCCCTTATTCCC
TTTTTTGCGGCATTTTGCCTTCCTGTTTTTGCTCACCCAGAAACGCTGGTGAAAGTAAAAGATGCTGAAG
ATCAGTTGGGTGCACGAGTGGGTTACATCGAACTGGATCTCAACAGCGGTAAGATCCTTGAGAGTTTTCG
CCCCGAAGAACGTTTTCCAATGATGAGCACTTTTAAAGTTCTGCTATGTGGCGCGGTATTATCCCGTATT
GACGCCGGGCAAGAGCAACTCGGTCGCCGCATACACTATTCTCAGAATGACTTGGTTGAGTACTCACCAG
TCACAGAAAAGCATCTTACGGATGGCATGACAGTAAGAGAATTATGCAGTGCTGCCATAACCATGAGTGA
TAACACTGCGGCCAACTTACTTCTGACAACGATCGGAGGACCGAAGGAGCTAACCGCTTTTTTGCACAAC
ATGGGGGATCATGTAACTCGCCTTGATCGTTGGGAACCGGAGCTGAATGAAGCCATACCAAACGACGAGC
GTGACACCACGATGCCTGTAGCAATGGCAACAACGTTGCGCAAACTATTAACTGGCGAACTACTTACTCT
AGCTTCCCGGCAACAATTAATAGACTGGATGGAGGCGGATAAAGTTGCAGGACCACTTCTGCGCTCGGCC
CTTCCGGCTGGCTGGTTTATTGCTGATAAATCTGGAGCCGGTGAGCGTGGGTCTCGCGGTATCATTGCAG
CACTGGGGCCAGATGGTAAGCCCTCCCGTATCGTAGTTATCTACACGACGGGGAGTCAGGCAACTATGGA
TGAACGAAATAGACAGATCGCTGAGATAGGTGCCTCACTGATTAAGCATTGGTAACTGTCAGACCAAGTT
TACTCATATATACTTTAGATTGATTTAAAACTTCATTTTTAATTTAAAAGGATCTAGGTGAAGATCCTTT
TTGATAATCTCATGACCAAAATCCCTTAACGTGAGTTTTCGTTCCACTGAGCGTCAGACCCCGTAGAAAA
GATCAAAGGATCTTCTTGAGATCCTTTTTTTCTGCGCGTAATCTGCTGCTTGCAAACAAAAAAACCACCG
CTACCAGCGGTGGTTTGTTTGCCGGATCAAGAGCTACCAACTCTTTTTCCGAAGGTAACTGGCTTCAGCA
GAGCGCAGATACCAAATACTGTTCTTCTAGTGTAGCCGTAGTTAGGCCACCACTTCAAGAACTCTGTAGC
ACCGCCTACATACCTCGCTCTGCTAATCCTGTTACCAGTGGCTGCTGCCAGTGGCGATAAGTCGTGTCTT
ACCGGGTTGGACTCAAGACGATAGTTACCGGATAAGGCGCAGCGGTCGGGCTGAACGGGGGGTTCGTGCA
CACAGCCCAGCTTGGAGCGAACGACCTACACCGAACTGAGATACCTACAGCGTGAGCTATGAGAAAGCGC
CACGCTTCCCGAAGGGAGAAAGGCGGACAGGTATCCGGTAAGCGGCAGGGTCGGAACAGGAGAGCGCACG
AGGGAGCTTCCAGGGGGAAACGCCTGGTATCTTTATAGTCCTGTCGGGTTTCGCCACCTCTGACTTGAGC
GTCGATTTTTGTGATGCTCGTCAGGGGGGCGGAGCCTATGGAAAAACGCCTTCTTCTTGAACTCGGGCTC
GGTGCCAGTATACCTCAAATGGTTGTCGTACCTCTCATGGTTCCGTTACGCCAACGAGGGTCTGCTGATT
AACCAATGGGCGGACGTGGAGCCGGGCGAAATTAGCTGCACATCGTCGAACACCACGTGCCCCAGTTCGG
GCAAGGTCATCCTGGAGACGCTTAACTTCTCCGCCGCCGATCTGCCGCTGGACTACGTGGGTCTGGCCCA
TGATGAAATAACATAAGGTGGTCCCGTCGATAGCCGAAGCTTACCGAAGTATACACTTAAATTCAGTGCA
CGTTTGCTTGTTGAGAGGAAAGGTTGTGTGCGGACGAATTTTTTTTTGAAAACATTAACCCTTACGTGGA
ATAAAAAAAAATGAAATATTGCAAATTTTGCTGCAAAGCTGTGACTGGAGTAAAATTAATTCACGTGCCG
AAGTGTGCTATTAAGAGAAAATTGTGGGAGCAGAGCCTTGGGTGCAGCCTTGGTGAAAACTCCCAAATTT
GTGATACCCACTTTAATGATTCGCAGTGGAAGGCTGCACCTGCAAAAGGTCAGACATTTAAAAGGAGGCG
ACTCAACGCAGATGCCGTACCTAGTAAAGTGATAGAGCCTGAACCAGAAAAGATAAAAGAAGGCTATACC
AGTGGGAGTACACAAACAGAGTAAGTTTGAATAGTAAAAAAAATCATTTATGTAAACAATAACGTGACTG
TGCGTTAGGTCCTGTTCATTGTTTAATGAAAATAAGAGCTTGAGGGAAAAAATTCGTACTTTGGAGTACG
AAATGCGTCGTTTAGAGCAGCAGCCGAATTAATTCTAGTTCCAGTGAAATCCAAGCATTTTCTAAATTAA
ATGTATTCTTATTATTATAGTTGTTATTTTTGATATATATAAACAACACTATTATGCCCACCATTTTTTT
GAGATGCATCTACACAAGGAACAAACACTGGATGTCACTTTCAGTTCAAATTGTAACGCTAATCACTCCG
AACAGGTCACAAAAAATTACCTTAAAAAGTCATAATATTAAATTAGAATAAATATAGCTGTGAGGGAAAT
ATATACAAATATATTGGAGCAAATAAATTGTACATACAAATATTTATTACTAATTTCTATTGAGACGAAA
TGAACCACTCGGAACCATTTGAGCGAACCGAATCGCGCGGAACTAACGACAGTCGCTCCAAGGTCGTCGA
ACAAAAGGTGAATGTGTTGCGGAGAGCGGGTGGGAGACAGCGAAAGAGCAACTACGAAACGTGGTGTGGT
GGAGGTGAATTATGAAGAGGGCGCGCGATTTGAAAAGTATGTATATAAAAAATATATCCCGGTGTTTTAT
GTAGCGATAAACGAGTTTTTGATGTAAGGTATGCAGGTGTGTAAGTCTTTTGGTTAGAAGACAAATCCAA
AGTCTACTTGTGGGGATGTTCGAAGGGGAAATACTTGTATTCTATAGGTCATATCTTGTTTTTATTGGCA
CAAATATAATTACATTAGCTTTTTGAGGGGGCAATAAACAGTAAACACGATGGTAATAATGGTAAAAAAA
AAAAACAAGCAGTTATTTCGGATATATGTCGGCTACTCCTTGCGTCGGGCCCGAAGTCTTAGAGCCAGAT
ATGCGAGCACCCGGAAGCTCACGATGAGAATGGCCAGACCCACGTAGTCCAGCGGCAGATCGGCGGCGGA
GAAGTTAAGCGTCTCCAGGATGACCTTGCCCGAACTGGGGCACGTGGTGTTCGACGATGTGCAGCTAATT
TCGCCCGGCTCCACGTCCGCCCATTGGTTAATCAGCAGACCCTCGTTGGCGTAACGGAACCATGAGAGGT
ACGACAACCATTTGAGGTATACTGGCACCGAGCCCGAGTTCAAGAAGAAGCCGCCAAAGAGCAGGAATGG
TATGATAACCGGCGGACCCACAGACAGCGCCATCGAGGTCGAGGAGCTGGCGCAGGATATTAGATATCCG
AAGGACGTTGACACATTGGCCACCAGAGTGACCAGCGCCAGGCAGTTGAAGAAGTGCAGCACTCCGGCCC
GCAGTCCGATCATCGGATAGGCAATCGCCGTGAAGACCAGTGGCACTGTGAGAAAAAGCGGCAATTCGGC
AATCGTTTTGCCCAGAAAGTATGTGTCACAGCGATAAAGTCGACTTCGGGCCTCCCTCATAAAAACTGGC
AGCTCTGAGGTGAACACCTAAATCGAATCGATTCATTAGAAAGTTAGTAAATTATTGAAATGCAAATGTA
TTCTAAACATGACTTACATTTATCGTGGCAAAGACGTTTTGAAAGGTCATGTTGGTCAGGAAGAGGAAGA
TGGCTCCGTTGATATTCATCACACCCACTTGCGTGAGTTGTTGGCCCAAAAAGATGAGGCCAATCAAGAT
GGCAACCATCTGCAAATTAAAATGTTACTCGCATCTCATTAATATTCGCGAGTTAAATGAAATTTATTTA
TCTTCTGCAAAACTATAAACTATACATCTCATTGAAAAAAACTAAGAAGGGTGTGGAATCAGGCAATTCT
ATCTAAAATCTAGCGAATTTGTTTCCAAGAATTGTAAGCGTTATATCATTTGTTTCCACTGGAACCACTC
ACCGTTGTCTGAATAAGTCGCACTTTTACGAGGAGTGGTTCCTTGAGCACCGACAGCCAGGATCGCCACA
GGACCGCCCGGAACTGCATGAACCAGGTGGCCTTGTAGGTGTACCCATTCTCCGGCTGCTCCAGTGGCTT
CTCCAGATTTTTGGTGGCCAACAACTGCTCCATATCCCGGGCTACTTTGCTAATGGCAAAATTGTCGCAT
ATCTTGGCGATCCGATCACGGGACTCGATCTCCCGTCCGGGCACAACGGCCAACACCTGTACGTAAAAGT
CCGCCGGATTGTAGTTGGTAGGACACTGGGCACCCACGCTGGATAGGAGTTGAGATGTTATGTAATACTA
GATACCCTTAATAAACACATCGAACTCACTAGGAAAAGAAGTCGACGGCTTCGCTGGGAGTGCCCAAGAA
AGCTACCCTGCCCTCGGCCATCAGAAGGATCTTGTCAAAGAGCTCAAACAGCTCGGAAGACGGCTGATGA
ATGGTCAGGATGACGGTCTTGCCCTTCTGCGACAGCTTCTTCAGCACCTGGACGACGCTGTGGGCGGTAA
AGGAGTCCAGTCCGGAGGTGGGCTCATCGCAGATCAGAAGCGGCGGATCGGTTAGAGCCTCGGAGGCGAA
TGCCAGACGCTTCCTTTCTCCGCCGGACAGACCTTTCACCCTGCCGGGCACACCGATGATCGTGTGCTGA
CATTTGCTGAGCGAAAGCTCCTGGATCACCTGATCCACGCGGGCCACTCGCTGCCGATAGGTCAGATGTC
GTGGCATCCGCACCATGGCTTGGAAAATCAGGTGTTCCCTGGCCGTTAGGGAGCCGATAAAGAGGTCATC
CTGCTGGACATAGGCGCACCTGGCCTGCATCTCCTTGGCGTCCACAGGTTGGCCATTGAGCAGTCGCATC
CCGGATGGCGATACTTGGATGCCCTGCGGCGATCGAAAGGCAAGGGCATTCAGCAGGGTCGTCTTTCCGG
CACCGGAACTGCCCATCACGGCCAAAAGTTCGCCCGGATAGGCCACGCCGCAAACTGAGTTTCAAATTGG
TAATTGGACCCTTTATTAAGATTTCACACAGATCAGCCGACTGCGAATAGAAACTCACCGTTCTTGAGCA
AATGTTTCCTGGGCGCCGGTATGTGTCGCTCGTTGCAGAATAGTCCGCGTGTCCGGTTGACCAGCTGCCG
CCATCCGGAGCCCGGCTGATTGACCGCCCCAAAGATGTCCATATTGTGCCAGGCATAGGTGAGGTTCTCG
GCTAGTTGGCCGCTCCCTGAACCGGAGTCCTCCGGCGGACTGGGTGGCCGGAGCGTGCCGTAGTTTTTGG
CCTGCCCGAAGCCCTGGTTAATGCAGCTCTGCGAAGCCGCTCCGCTGTCACCCTGCAATGATAGGGGATC
TCAAATATCAACTACAAGCGTTATGCTCATCTAACCCCGAACAAAAAGTACCCCGAAGTATCCTACGAAG
TAGGTTTATACTTTTATTTATTTTTTGTGCATCTAGGATCAGCTTAAAATATCTGGTTGTTATATTTTTT
GTAAAAAAGAATATAGTCGAAAATGAATGCCTTTAGATGTCTTGATCATGATATGATCTCAAAAATTGTC
TTATATAGCGAGAACAGCTACCAGAATAATCTGTTTCGTGTCACTATTTGTTTGTGCAATTGCGGTTTGG
GATTTTTGTGGGTCGCAGTTCTCACGCCGCAGACAATTTGATGTTGCAATCGCAGTTCCTATAGATCAAG
TGAACTTAAGATGTATGCACATGTACTACTCACATTGTTCAGATGCTCGGCAGATGGGTGTTTGCTGCCT
CCGCGAATTAATAGCTCCTGATCCTCTTGGCCCATTGCCGGGATTTTTCACACTTTCCCCTGCTTACCCA
CCCAAAACCAATCACCACCCCAATCACTCAAAAAACAAACAAAAATAAGAAGCGAGAGGAGTTTTGGCAC
AGCACTTTGTGTTTAATTGATGGCGTAAACCGCTTGGAGCTTCGTCACGAAACCGCTGACAAAATGCAAC
TGAAGGCGGACATTGACGCTACGTAACGCTACAAACGGTGGCGAAAGAGATAGCGGACGCAGCGGCGAAA
GAGACGGCGATATTTCTGTGGACAGAGAAGGAGGCAAACAGCGCTGACTTTGAGTGGAATGTCATTTTGA
GTGAGAGGTAATCGAAAGAACCTGGTACATCAAATACCCTTGGATCGAAGTAAATTTAAAACTGATCAGA
TAAGTTCAATGATATCCAGTGCAGTAAAAAAAAAAAATGTTTTTTTTATCTACTTTCCGCAAAAATGGGT
TTTATTAACTTACATACATACTAG
Features (pLannotate 1.2.2; 19 found; start..end, strand, type, name):
    451..548     +  misc_feature   P element 5' end (fragment): No description available
    551..683     +  misc_feature   P element 5' end (fragment): No description available
    715..1431    +  CDS            EYFP: EYFP is a basic (constitutively fluorescent) green/yellow fluorescent protein published in 1996, derived from Aequorea victoria. It is reported to be a very rapidly-maturing weak dimer with high acid sensitivity.
   1432..1496    +  misc_feature   MCS: multiple cloning site
   1501..1525    +  protein_bind   attB1: mutant version of attB; recombination site for the Gateway® BP reaction BP Clonase™
   1528..2100    +  CDS            Cdc42: CDC42_DROME - Experimental evidence at protein level: Swiss-Prot protein existence level 1. Regulates mbt kinase activity and is also required to recruit mbt to adherens junctions (PubMed:12490550). Together with mbt and Frl, regulates photoreceptor cell morphogenesis (PubMed:12490550, PubMed:26801180). Together with Frl, has a role in the neuronal development of mushroom bodies (PubMed:26801180). From Drosophila melanogaster (Fruit fly).
   2105..2129    -  protein_bind   attB2: mutant version of attB; recombination site for the Gateway® BP reaction BP Clonase™
   2134..2152    +  misc_feature   MCS (fragment): pUC18/19 multiple cloning site
   2900..3598    +  CDS            Or2a (fragment): OR2A_DROME - Also known as AN4, DOR2F.1, dor62, OR2F.1. Experimental evidence at transcript level: Swiss-Prot protein existence level 2. Odorant receptor which mediates acceptance or avoidance behavior, depending on its substrates. The odorant receptor repertoire encodes a large collection of odor stimuli that vary widely in identity, intensity, and duration. May form a complex with Orco to form odorant-sensing units, providing sensitive and prolonged odorant signaling and calcium permeability. From Drosophila melanogaster (Fruit fly).
   3585..3817    +  misc_feature   P element 3' end: P element 3' end
   3817..4320    +  gene           mini-white (fragment): white; This modified version of the white gene lacks part of the first intron.
   4319..4388    -  misc_feature   bom (fragment): basis of mobility region from pBR322
   4490..4525    -  CDS            rop (fragment): Rop protein, which maintains plasmids at low copy number; rop
   4620..4724    +  promoter       AmpR promoter: bla
   4725..5585    +  CDS            AmpR: β-lactamase; bla; confers resistance to ampicillin, carbenicillin, and related antibiotics
   5756..6344    +  rep_origin     ori: high-copy-number ColE1/pMB1/pBR322/pUC origin of replication
   6350..6578    +  CDS            mini-white (fragment): Drosophila white gene eye color pigment; white; This is a modified version of the white gene lacking part of the first intron.
   6579..7164    +  misc_feature   P element 5' end: No description available
   7175..11294   -  gene           mini-white: white; This modified version of the white gene lacks part of the first intron.
