[The description below was written by a language model from this plasmid's Addgene catalogue record and pLannotate feature annotations shown in this document.]
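Description:
pUASp YFP Cdc42 WT is a Drosophila transgenesis and expression plasmid built on the pUASp backbone, a P-element transformation vector in which the transgene responds to the yeast transcription factor GAL4. The catalogue lists the promoter simply as "GAL4"; the generated feature table does not annotate the UAS repeats themselves, but it does mark P element 5' end fragments immediately upstream of the coding region, which fits the P-transposase-derived basal promoter that pUASp is generally known for and that permits expression in the female germline as well as in somatic tissue. In bacteria the plasmid is maintained through a ColE1/pUC-type origin and selected with ampicillin via the β-lactamase gene and its promoter.

The payload is an N-terminal fusion of EYFP to wild-type D. melanogaster Cdc42, a Rho-family small GTPase. The EYFP coding sequence is provided by the backbone and is followed by a short polylinker and an attB1 site. The Cdc42 open reading frame then sits between attB1 and attB2, reflecting its insertion by Gateway recombination. The depositor notes that the ORF carries a single-nucleotide polymorphism, A172T. A fragment annotated as Or2a downstream of the insert is probably genomic sequence carried along in the vector's 3' region rather than a functional element. P element 5' and 3' ends allow transposase-mediated integration into the fly genome, and the mini-white gene serves as an eye-colour marker for identifying transformants.

Crossing the resulting transgenic flies to GAL4 driver lines gives tissue-specific expression of fluorescently tagged Cdc42, useful for following its localisation or examining the effects of its overexpression.
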