Addgene plasmid #52248: pUASp YFP Cdc42 WT
Purpose: Drosophila expression of YFP-Cdc42
Depositing lab: Matthew Scott. Depositing organization: Stanford University.
Backbone
  Vector backbone: pUASp
  Backbone size w/o insert (bp): 9939
  Vector type: Insect Expression ; Drosophila
Growth in bacteria
  Bacterial resistance: Ampicillin, 100 μg/mL
  Growth temperature: 37°C
  Growth strain: Top10
  Copy number: Unknown
Gene/Insert
  Gene/Insert name: Cdc42
  Species: D. melanogaster (fly)
  Entrez Gene: Cdc42 (a.k.a. Dmel_CG12530, CDC-42, CDC42, CG12530, Cdc 42, Cdc-42, Cdc42Dm, D-CDC42, D-Cdc42, D-cdc42, DCDC42, DCdc42, Dcdc42, Dm Cdc42, DmCDC42, Dmcdc42, Dmel\CG12530, P40793, cdc42)
  Promoter: GAL4
  Tag / fusion protein: YFP (N terminal on backbone)
  Cloning method: Gateway Cloning
  Sequencing primers: 5′ EGFP-C; 3′ pUASp-3 (5'-AGGTTTAACCAGGGGATGCT-3')
Terms and licenses: Academic/Nonprofit Terms; Industry Terms: Not Available to Industry
Depositor comments: Please note that the ORF contains a SNP at A172T.
How to cite: pUASp YFP Cdc42 WT was a gift from Matthew Scott (Addgene plasmid # 52248 ; http://n2t.net/addgene:52248 ; RRID:Addgene_52248)
