>Addgene plasmid #52248 | pUASp YFP Cdc42 WT | addgene partial sequence | sequence record 81557 | EGFP-C 5'-CATGGTCCTGCTGGAGTTCGTG-3'
TGGACGAGCTGTACAAGTCCGGACTCAGATCTCGAGCTCAAGCTTCGAATTCTGCAGTCGACGGTACCGC
GGGCCCGGGATCATCAACAAGTTTGTACAAAAAAGCAGGCTTAATGCAAACCATCAAGTGCGTGGTCGTC
GGCGACGGAGCCGTGGGTAAGACATGCCTGCTCATCTCGTATACAACCAACAAGTTCCCGTCGGAGTACG
TGCCCACGGTGTTCGACAACTATGCGGTCACTGTGATGATCGGCGGTGAGCCCTACACACTGGGCCTGTT
CGATACGGCCGGACAGGAGGATTACGATCGGCTGCGTCCGCTCTCCTATCCGCAGACGGATGTCTTCCTT
GTCTGCTTTTCGGTGGTCAGTCCCAGTTCCTTCGAGAACGTCAAGGAGAAGTGGGTGCCCGAGATTACAC
ACCATTGCCAAAAGACGCCGTTCCTGCTGGTGGGCACACAGATTGATTTGCGCGACGAGAACAGCACGCT
GGAGAAGCTGGCCAAGAACAAGCAGAAGCCCATCACCATGGAGCAGGGCGAGAAGCTGGCCAAGGAGCTG
AAGGCCGTCAAGTACGTGGAGTGCTCGGCCTTGACACAGAAGGGCCTGAAAAATGTATTCGACGAGACCA
TCCTGGCCGCCCTCGAGCCACCAGAGCCCACAAAGAAAAGGAAGTGCAAATTCTTATAAAACCCAGCTTT
CTTGTACAAAGTGGTTGATGATCCTCTAGAGTCGACCTCGAACGTTAACGTTAACGTAACGTTAACTCGA
GGAGCTTGATAACATTATACCTAAACCCATGGTCAAGAGTAAACATTTCTGCCTTTGAAGTTGAGAACAC
AATTAAGCATCCCCTGGTTAAACCTGACATTCATACTTGTTAATAGCGCCATAAACATAGCACCAATTTC
GAAAAAAATCAGTTAAAAGCAATTAGCAATTAGCAATTAGCAATAACTCTGCTGACTTCAAAACGAGAAG
AGTTGCAAGTATTTGTAAGGCACAGTTTATAGA
